>Addgene plasmid #170690 | tetO-HAND2 | addgene full sequence | sequence record 420890 | Addgene NGS Result
GACATTGATTATTGACTAGTTATTAATAGTAATCAATTACGGGGTCATTAGTTCATAGCCCATATATGGA
GTTCCGCGTTACATAACTTACGGTAAATGGCCCGCCTGGCTGACCGCCCAACGACCCCCGCCCATTGACG
TCAATAATGACGTATGTTCCCATAGTAACGCCAATAGGGACTTTCCATTGACGTCAATGGGTGGAGTATT
TACGGTAAACTGCCCACTTGGCAGTACATCAAGTGTATCATATGCCAAGTACGCCCCCTATTGACGTCAA
TGACGGTAAATGGCCCGCCTGGCATTATGCCCAGTACATGACCTTATGGGACTTTCCTACTTGGCAGTAC
ATCTACGTATTAGTCATCGCTATTACCATGGTGATGCGGTTTTGGCAGTACATCAATGGGCGTGGATAGC
GGTTTGACTCACGGGGATTTCCAAGTCTCCACCCCATTGACGTCAATGGGAGTTTGTTTTGGCACCAAAA
TCAACGGGACTTTCCAAAATGTCGTAACAACTCCGCCCCATTGACGCAAATGGGCGGTAGGCGTGTACGG
TGGGAGGTCTATATAAGCAGCGCGTTTTGCCTGTACTGGGTCTCTCTGGTTAGACCAGATCTGAGCCTGG
GAGCTCTCTGGCTAACTAGGGAACCCACTGCTTAAGCCTCAATAAAGCTTGCCTTGAGTGCTTCAAGTAG
TGTGTGCCCGTCTGTTGTGTGACTCTGGTAACTAGAGATCCCTCAGACCCTTTTAGTCAGTGTGGAAAAT
CTCTAGCAGTGGCGCCCGAACAGGGACTTGAAAGCGAAAGGGAAACCAGAGGAGCTCTCTCGACGCAGGA
CTCGGCTTGCTGAAGCGCGCACGGCAAGAGGCGAGGGGCGGCGACTGGTGAGTACGCCAAAAATTTTGAC
TAGCGGAGGCTAGAAGGAGAGAGATGGGTGCGAGAGCGTCAGTATTAAGCGGGGGAGAATTAGATCGCGA
TGGGAAAAAATTCGGTTAAGGCCAGGGGGAAAGAAAAAATATAAATTAAAACATATAGTATGGGCAAGCA
GGGAGCTAGAACGATTCGCAGTTAATCCTGGCCTGTTAGAAACATCAGAAGGCTGTAGACAAATACTGGG
ACAGCTACAACCATCCCTTCAGACAGGATCAGAAGAACTTAGATCATTATATAATACAGTAGCAACCCTC
TATTGTGTGCATCAAAGGATAGAGATAAAAGACACCAAGGAAGCTTTAGACAAGATAGAGGAAGAGCAAA
ACAAAAGTAAGACCACCGCACAGCAAGCGGCCGCTGATCTTCAGACCTGGAGGAGGAGATATGAGGGACA
ATTGGAGAAGTGAATTATATAAATATAAAGTAGTAAAAATTGAACCATTAGGAGTAGCACCCACCAAGGC
AAAGAGAAGAGTGGTGCAGAGAGAAAAAAGAGCAGTGGGAATAGGAGCTTTGTTCCTTGGGTTCTTGGGA
GCAGCAGGAAGCACTATGGGCGCAGCGTCAATGACGCTGACGGTACAGGCCAGACAATTATTGTCTGGTA
TAGTGCAGCAGCAGAACAATTTGCTGAGGGCTATTGAGGCGCAACAGCATCTGTTGCAACTCACAGTCTG
GGGCATCAAGCAGCTCCAGGCAAGAATCCTGGCTGTGGAAAGATACCTAAAGGATCAACAGCTCCTGGGG
ATTTGGGGTTGCTCTGGAAAACTCATTTGCACCACTGCTGTGCCTTGGAATGCTAGTTGGAGTAATAAAT
CTCTGGAACAGATTTGGAATCACACGACCTGGATGGAGTGGGACAGAGAAATTAACAATTACACAAGCTT
AATACACTCCTTAATTGAAGAATCGCAAAACCAGCAAGAAAAGAATGAACAAGAATTATTGGAATTAGAT
AAATGGGCAAGTTTGTGGAATTGGTTTAACATAACAAATTGGCTGTGGTATATAAAATTATTCATAATGA
TAGTAGGAGGCTTGGTAGGTTTAAGAATAGTTTTTGCTGTACTTTCTATAGTGAATAGAGTTAGGCAGGG
ATATTCACCATTATCGTTTCAGACCCACCTCCCAACCCCGAGGGGACCCGACAGGCCCGAAGGAATAGAA
GAAGAAGGTGGAGAGAGAGACAGAGACAGATCCATTCGATTAGTGAACGGATCGGCACTGCGTGCGCCAA
TTCTGCAGACAAATGGCAGTATTCATCCACAATTTTAAAAGAAAAGGGGGGATTGGGGGGTACAGTGCAG
GGGAAAGAATAGTAGACATAATAGCAACAGACATACAAACTAAAGAATTACAAAAACAAATTACAAAAAT
TCAAAATTTTCGGGTTTATTACAGGGACAGCAGAGATCCAGTTTGGTTATCGAGTTTACCACTCCCTATC
AGTGATAGAGAAAAGTGAAAGTCGAGTTTACCACTCCCTATCAGTGATAGAGAAAAGTGAAAGTCGAGTT
TACCACTCCCTATCAGTGATAGAGAAAAGTGAAAGTCGAGTTTACCACTCCCTATCAGTGATAGAGAAAA
GTGAAAGTCGAGTTTACCACTCCCTATCAGTGATAGAGAAAAGTGAAAGTCGAGTTTACCACTCCCTATC
AGTGATAGAGAAAAGTGAAAGTCGAGTTTACCACTCCCTATCAGTGATAGAGAAAAGTGAAAGTCGAGCT
CGGTACCCGGGTCGAGGTAGGCGTGTACGGTGGGAGGCCTATATAAGCAGAGCTCGTTTAGTGAACCGTC
AGATCGCCTGGAGACGCCATCCACGCTGTTTTGACCTCCATAGAAGACACCGGGACCGATCCAGCCTCCG
CGGCCCCGAATTGTAATACGACTCACTATAGGGAGACCCAAGCTGGCTAGGTAAGCTTGATCAACAAGTT
TGTACAAAAAAGCAGGCTTCACCATGAGTCTGGTAGGTGGTTTTCCCCACCACCCGGTGGTGCACCACGA
GGGCTACCCGTTTGCCGCCGCCGCCGCCGCCAGCCGCTGCAGCCATGAGGAGAACCCCTACTTCCATGGC
TGGCTCATCGGCCACCCCGAGATGTCGCCCCCCGACTACAGCATGGCCCTGTCCTACAGCCCCGAGTATG
CCAGCGGCACCGCCAACCGCAAGGAGCGGCGCAGGACTCAGAGCATCAACAGCGCCTTCGCCGAACTGCG
CGAGTGCATCCCCAACGTACCCGCCGACACCAAACTCTCCAAAATCAAGACCCTGCGCCTGGCCACCAGC
TACATCGCCTACCTCATGGACCTGCTGGCCAAGGACGACCAGAATGGCGAGGCGGAGGCCTTCAAGGCAG
AGATCAAGAAGACCGACGTGAAAGAGGAGAAGAGGAAGAAGGAGCTGAACGAAATCTTGAAAAGCACAGT
GAGCAGCAACGACAAGAAAACCAAAGGCCGGACGGGCTGGCCGCAGCACGTCTGGGCCCTGGAGCTCAAG
CAGTGAAACCCAGCTTTCTTGTACAAAGTGGTTGATCTAGAGGGCCCGCGGTTCGAAGGTAAGCCTATCC
CTAACCCTCTCCTCGGTCTCGATTCTACGCGTACCGGTCATCATCACCATCACCATTGAGTTTAAACCCG
CTGATCAGCCTCAATTCGATATCAAGCTTATCGATAATCAACCTCTGGATTACAAAATTTGTGAAAGATT
GACTGGTATTCTTAACTATGTTGCTCCTTTTACGCTATGTGGATACGCTGCTTTAATGCCTTTGTATCAT
GCTATTGCTTCCCGTATGGCTTTCATTTTCTCCTCCTTGTATAAATCCTGGTTGCTGTCTCTTTATGAGG
AGTTGTGGCCCGTTGTCAGGCAACGTGGCGTGGTGTGCACTGTGTTTGCTGACGCAACCCCCACTGGTTG
GGGCATTGCCACCACCTGTCAGCTCCTTTCCGGGACTTTCGCTTTCCCCCTCCCTATTGCCACGGCGGAA
CTCATCGCCGCCTGCCTTGCCCGCTGCTGGACAGGGGCTCGGCTGTTGGGCACTGACAATTCCGTGGTGT
TGTCGGGGAAATCATCGTCCTTTCCTTGGCTGCTCGCCTGTGTTGCCACCTGGATTCTGCGCGGGACGTC
CTTCTGCTACGTCCCTTCGGCCCTCAATCCAGCGGACCTTCCTTCCCGCGGCCTGCTGCCGGCTCTGCGG
CCTCTTCCGCGTCTTCGCCTTCGCCCTCAGACGAGTCGGATCTCCCTTTGGGCCGCCTCCCCGCATCGAT
ACCGTCGACCTCGAGACCTAGAAAAACATGGAGCAATCACAAGTAGCAATACAGCAGCTACCAATGCTGA
TTGTGCCTGGCTAGAAGCACAAGAGGAGGAGGAGGTGGGTTTTCCAGTCACACCTCAGGTACCTTTAAGA
CCAATGACTTACAAGGCAGCTGTAGATCTTAGCCACTTTTTAAAAGAAAAGGGGGGACTGGAAGGGCTAA
TTCACTCCCAACGAAGACAAGATATCCTTGATCTGTGGATCTACCACACACAAGGCTACTTCCCTGATTG
GCAGAACTACACACCAGGGCCAGGGATCAGATATCCACTGACCTTTGGATGGTGCTACAAGCTAGTACCA
GTTGAGCAAGAGAAGGTAGAAGAAGCCAATGAAGGAGAGAACACCCGCTTGTTACACCCTGTGAGCCTGC
ATGGGATGGATGACCCGGAGAGAGAAGTATTAGAGTGGAGGTTTGACAGCCGCCTAGCATTTCATCACAT
GGCCCGAGAGCTGCATCCGGACTGTACTGGGTCTCTCTGGTTAGACCAGATCTGAGCCTGGGAGCTCTCT
GGCTAACTAGGGAACCCACTGCTTAAGCCTCAATAAAGCTTGCCTTGAGTGCTTCAAGTAGTGTGTGCCC
GTCTGTTGTGTGACTCTGGTAACTAGAGATCCCTCAGACCCTTTTAGTCAGTGTGGAAAATCTCTAGCAG
GGCCCGTTTAAACCCGCTGATCAGCCTCGACTGTGCCTTCTAGTTGCCAGCCATCTGTTGTTTGCCCCTC
CCCCGTGCCTTCCTTGACCCTGGAAGGTGCCACTCCCACTGTCCTTTCCTAATAAAATGAGGAAATTGCA
TCGCATTGTCTGAGTAGGTGTCATTCTATTCTGGGGGGTGGGGTGGGGCAGGACAGCAAGGGGGAGGATT
GGGAAGACAATAGCAGGCATGCTGGGGATGCGGTGGGCTCTATGGCTTCTGAGGCGGAAAGAACCAGCTG
GGGCTCTAGGGGGTATCCCC
[124 nt withheld, positions 5201-5324]
C
[91 nt withheld, positions 5326-5416]
A
[49 nt withheld, positions 5418-5466]
CCTTTGACGTTGGAGTCCACGTTCTTT
[37 nt withheld, positions 5494-5530]
ACCCTATCTCGGTCTATTCTTTTGATTTATAAGGGATTTTGCCGATTTCGGCCTATTGGTTAAAAAATGA
GCTGATTTAACAAAAATTTAACGCGAATTAATTCTGTGGAATGTGTGTCAGTTAGGGTGTGGAAAGTCCC
CAGGCTCCCCAGCAGGCAGAAGTATGCAAAGCATGCATCTCAATTAGTCAGCAACCAGGTGTGGAAAGTC
CCCAGGCTCCCCAGCAGGCAGAAGTATGCAAAGCATGCATCTCAATTAGTCAGCAACCATAGTCCCGCCC
CTAACTCCGCCCATCCCGCCCCTAACTCCGCCCAGTTCCGCCCATTCTCCGCCCCATGGCTGACTAATTT
TTTTTATTTATGCAGAGGCCGAGGCCGCCTCTGCCTCTGAGCTATTCCAGAAGTAGTGAGGAGGCTTTTT
TGGAGGCCTAGGCTTTTGCAAAAAGCTCCCGGGAGCTTGTATATCCATTTTCGGATCTGATCAGCACGTG
TTGACAATTAATCATCGGCATAGTATATCGGCATAGTATAATACGACAAGGTGAGGAACTAAACCATGGC
CAAGTTGACCAGTGCCGTTCCGGTGCTCACCGCGCGCGACGTCGCCGGAGCGGTCGAGTTCTGGACCGAC
CGGCTCGGGTTCTCCCGGGACTTCGTGGAGGACGACTTCGCCGGTGTGGTCCGGGACGACGTGACCCTGT
TCATCAGCGCGGTCCAGGACCAGGTGGTGCCGGACAACACCCTGGCCTGGGTGTGGGTGCGCGGCCTGGA
CGAGCTGTACGCCGAGTGGTCGGAGGTCGTGTCCACGAACTTCCGGGACGCCTCCGGGCCGGCCATGACC
GAGATCGGCGAGCAGCCGTGGGGGCGGGAGTTCGCCCTGCGCGACCCGGCCGGCAACTGCGTGCACTTCG
TGGCCGAGGAGCAGGACTGACACGTGCTACGAGATTTCGATTCCACCGCCGCCTTCTATGAAAGGTTGGG
CTTCGGAATCGTTTTCCGGGACGCCGGCTGGATGATCCTCCAGCGCGGGGATCTCATGCTGGAGTTCTTC
GCCCACCCCAACTTGTTTATTGCAGCTTATAATGGTTACAAATAAAGCAATAGCATCACAAATTTCACAA
ATAAAGCATTTTTTTCACTGCATTCTAGTTGTGGTTTGTCCAAACTCATCAATGTATCTTATCATGTCTG
TATACCGTCGACCTCTAGCTAGAGCTTGGCGTAATCATGGTCATAGCTGTTTCCTGTGTGAAATTGTTAT
CCGCTCACAATTCCACACAACATACGAGCCGGAAGCATAAAGTGTAAAGCCTGGGGTGCCTAATGAGTGA
GCTAACTCACATTAATTGCGTTGCGCTCACTGCCCGCTTTCCAGTCGGGAAACCTGTCGTGCCAGCTGCA
TTAATGAATCGGCCAACGCGCGGGGAGAGGCGGTTTGCGTATTGGGCGCTCTTCCGCTTCCTCGCTCACT
GACTCGCTGCGCTCGGTCGTTCGGCTGCGGCGAGCGGTATCAGCTCACTCAAAGGCGGTAATACGGTTAT
CCACAGAATCAGGGGATAACGCAGGAAAGAACATGTGAGCAAAAGGCCAGCAAAAGGCCAGGAACCGTAA
AAAGGCCGCGTTGCTGGCGTTTTTCCATAGGCTCCGCCCCCCTGACGAGCATCACAAAAATCGACGCTCA
AGTCAGAGGTGGCGAAACCCGACAGGACTATAAAGATACCAGGCGTTTCCCCCTGGAAGCTCCCTCGTGC
GCTCTCCTGTTCCGACCCTGCCGCTTACCGGATACCTGTCCGCCTTTCTCCCTTCGGGAAGCGTGGCGCT
TTCTCATAGCTCACGCTGTAGGTATCTCAGTTCGGTGTAGGTCGTTCGCTCCAAGCTGGGCTGTGTGCAC
GAACCCCCCGTTCAGCCCGACCGCTGCGCCTTATCCGGTAACTATCGTCTTGAGTCCAACCCGGTAAGAC
ACGACTTATCGCCACTGGCAGCAGCCACTGGTAACAGGATTAGCAGAGCGAGGTATGTAGGCGGTGCTAC
AGAGTTCTTGAAGTGGTGGCCTAACTACGGCTACACTAGAAGAACAGTATTTGGTATCTGCGCTCTGCTG
AAGCCAGTTACCTTCGGAAAAAGAGTTGGTAGCTCTTGATCCGGCAAACAAACCACCGCTGGTAGCGGTG
GTTTTTTTGTTTGCAAGCAGCAGATTACGCGCAGAAAAAAAGGATCTCAAGAAGATCCTTTGATCTTTTC
TACGGGGTCTGACGCTCAGTGGAACGAAAACTCACGTTAAGGGATTTTGGTCATGAGATTATCAAAAAGG
ATCTTCACCTAGATCCTTTTAAATTAAAAATGAAGTTTTAAATCAATCTAAAGTATATATGAGTAAACTT
GGTCTGACAGTTACCAATGCTTAATCAGTGAGGCACCTATCTCAGCGATCTGTCTATTTCGTTCATCCAT
AGTTGCCTGACTCCCCGTCGTGTAGATAACTACGATACGGGAGGGCTTACCATCTGGCCCCAGTGCTGCA
ATGATACCGCGAGACCCACGCTCACCGGCTCCAGATTTATCAGCAATAAACCAGCCAGCCGGAAGGGCCG
AGCGCAGAAGTGGTCCTGCAACTTTATCCGCCTCCATCCAGTCTATTAATTGTTGCCGGGAAGCTAGAGT
AAGTAGTTCGCCAGTTAATAGTTTGCGCAACGTTGTTGCCATTGCTACAGGCATCGTGGTGTCACGCTCG
TCGTTTGGTATGGCTTCATTCAGCTCCGGTTCCCAACGATCAAGGCGAGTTACATGATCCCCCATGTTGT
GCAAAAAAGCGGTTAGCTCCTTCGGTCCTCCGATCGTTGTCAGAAGTAAGTTGGCCGCAGTGTTATCACT
CATGGTTATGGCAGCACTGCATAATTCTCTTACTGTCATGCCATCCGTAAGATGCTTTTCTGTGACTGGT
GAGTACTCAACCAAGTCATTCTGAGAATAGTGTATGCGGCGACCGAGTTGCTCTTGCCCGGCGTCAATAC
GGGATAATACCGCGCCACATAGCAGAACTTTAAAAGTGCTCATCATTGGAAAACGTTCTTCGGGGCGAAA
ACTCTCAAGGATCTTACCGCTGTTGAGATCCAGTTCGATGTAACCCACTCGTGCACCCAACTGATCTTCA
GCATCTTTTACTTTCACCAGCGTTTCTGGGTGAGCAAAAACAGGAAGGCAAAATGCCGCAAAAAAGGGAA
TAAGGGCGACACGGAAATGTTGAATACTCATACTCTTCCTTTTTCAATATTATTGAAGCATTTATCAGGG
TTATTGTCTCATGAGCGGATACATATTTGAATGTATTTAGAAAAATAAACAAATAGGGGTTCCGCGCACA
TTTCCCCGAAAAGTGCCACCTGACGTCGACGGATCGGGAGATCTCCCGATCCCCTATGGTGCACTCTCAG
TACAATCTGCTCTGATGCCGCATAGTTAAGCCAGTATCTGCTCCCTGCTTGTGTGTTGGAGGTCGCTGAG
TAGTGCGCGAGCAAAATTTAAGCTACAACAAGGCAAGGCTTGACCGACAATTGCATGAAGAATCTGCTTA
GGGTTAGGCGTTTTGCGCTGCTTCGCGATGTACGGGCCAGATATACGCGTT
Features (pLannotate 1.2.2; 36 found; start..end, strand, type, name):
      1..380     +  enhancer       CMV enhancer: human cytomegalovirus immediate early enhancer
    381..580     +  promoter       CMV promoter: human cytomegalovirus (CMV) immediate early promoter
    598..778     +  LTR            5' LTR (truncated): truncated 5' long terminal repeat (LTR) from HIV-1
    825..950     +  misc_feature   HIV-1 Ψ: packaging signal of human immunodeficiency virus type 1
    934..1297    +  CDS            HIV-1 gag (fragment): gag protein from human immunodeficiency virus 1; gag
   1443..1676    +  misc_feature   RRE: The Rev response element (RRE) of HIV-1 allows for Rev-dependent mRNA export from the nucleus to the cytoplasm.
   2053..2153    +  CDS            Rev (fragment): human immunodeficiency virus 1 (HIV-1) Rev protein; rev; enhances nuclear export of unspliced and incompletely spliced viral mRNAs
   2203..2320    +  misc_feature   cPPT/CTS: central polypurine tract and central termination sequence of HIV-1
   2373..2643    +  protein_bind   tetracycline response element: contains seven copies of the tetracycline operator tetO tetracycline repressor TetR
   2654..2671    +  misc_feature   MCS (fragment): pUC18/19 multiple cloning site
   2676..2714    +  promoter       minimal CMV promoter: human cytomegalovirus (CMV) immediate early promoter
   2814..2832    +  promoter       T7 promoter: promoter for bacteriophage T7 RNA polymerase
   2864..2888    +  protein_bind   attB1: mutant version of attB; recombination site for the Gateway® BP reaction BP Clonase™
   2894..3433    +  CDS            HAND2 (fragment): HAND2_HUMAN - Also known as BHLHA26, DHAND. Experimental evidence at protein level: Swiss-Prot protein existence level 1. Essential for cardiac morphogenesis, particularly for the formation of the right ventricle and of the aortic arch arteries. Required for vascular development and regulation of angiogenesis, possibly through a VEGF signaling pathway. Plays also an important role in limb development, particularly in the establishment of anterior- posterior polarization, acting as an upstream regulator of sonic hedgehog (SHH) induction in the limb bud. Is involved in the development of branchi
   3438..3462    -  protein_bind   attB2: mutant version of attB; recombination site for the Gateway® BP reaction BP Clonase™
   3488..3529    +  CDS            V5 tag: epitope tag from simian virus 5
   3583..3606    +  misc_feature   MCS (fragment): pBluescript multiple cloning site
   3606..4194    +  misc_feature   WPRE: woodchuck hepatitis virus posttranscriptional regulatory element
   4131..4712    +  CDS            nef (fragment): NEF_HV1H2 - Experimental evidence at protein level: Swiss-Prot protein existence level 1. Extracellular Nef protein targets CD4(+) T-lymphocytes for apoptosis by interacting with CXCR4 surface receptors. From Human immunodeficiency virus type 1 group M subtype B (isolate HXB2) (HIV-1).
   4719..4899    +  LTR            5' LTR (truncated): truncated 5' long terminal repeat (LTR) from HIV-1
   4931..5155    +  polyA_signal   bGH poly(A) signal: bovine growth hormone polyadenylation signal
   5159..5180    +  promoter       SV40 promoter (fragment): SV40 enhancer and early promoter
   5201..5629    +  rep_origin     f1 ori (sequence partly withheld): f1 bacteriophage origin of replication; arrow indicates direction of (+) strand synthesis
   5643..5972    +  promoter       SV40 promoter: SV40 enhancer and early promoter
   6020..6067    +  promoter       EM7 promoter: synthetic bacterial promoter&nbsp
   6086..6460    +  CDS            BleoR: antibiotic-binding protein; Sh ble from Streptoalloteichus hindustanus; confers resistance to bleomycin, phleomycin, and Zeocin™
   6470..6595    +  CDS            ble (fragment): BLE_KLEPN - Experimental evidence at protein level: Swiss-Prot protein existence level 1. Binding protein with a strong affinity to the bleomycin family of antibiotics. Binds to CL990; an antimitotic-antibiotic compound. From Klebsiella pneumoniae.
   6590..6711    +  polyA_signal   SV40 poly(A) signal: SV40 polyadenylation signal
   6784..6800    -  protein_bind   lac operator: The lac repressor binds to the lac operator to inhibit transcription in E. coli. This inhibition can be relieved by adding lactose or isopropyl-β-D-thiogalactopyranoside (IPTG). lac repressor encoded by lacI
   6808..6838    -  promoter       lac promoter: promoter for the E. coli lac operon
   6853..6874    -  protein_bind   CAP binding site: CAP binding activates transcription in the presence of cAMP. E. coli catabolite activator protein
   6887..6979    -  CDS            lacI (fragment): lac repressor; lacI; The lac repressor binds to the lac operator to inhibit transcription in E. coli. This inhibition can be relieved by adding lactose or isopropyl-β-D-thiogalactopyranoside (IPTG).
   7162..7750    -  rep_origin     ori: high-copy-number ColE1/pMB1/pBR322/pUC origin of replication
   7921..8781    -  CDS            AmpR: β-lactamase; bla; confers resistance to ampicillin, carbenicillin, and related antibiotics
   8782..8886    -  promoter       AmpR promoter: bla
   8945..8997    -  misc_feature   bom (fragment): basis of mobility region from pBR322
