[The description below was written by a language model from this plasmid's Addgene catalogue record and pLannotate feature annotations shown in this document.]
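Description:
tetO-HAND2 is a lentiviral transfer plasmid for doxycycline-inducible overexpression of human HAND2, a bHLH transcription factor essential for cardiac morphogenesis. It was made by Gateway recombination of the HAND2 open reading frame into the FU-tetO-Gateway destination vector. In bacteria it replicates from a ColE1/pUC-type origin and is selected with ampicillin (AmpR). The catalogue entry lists it as low copy, even though the annotated origin is of the high-copy type. An f1 origin is also present. Outside the viral region, an SV40/EM7-driven BleoR cassette with an SV40 poly(A) signal could confer Zeocin resistance, but it would not be packaged into virus.

A CMV enhancer/promoter fused to a truncated HIV-1 5' LTR drives transcription of the viral genome. This is followed by the Ψ packaging signal, a gag fragment, the RRE for Rev-dependent nuclear export, and the cPPT/CTS. The internal expression cassette consists of a tetracycline response element with seven tetO copies joined to a minimal CMV promoter, so HAND2 is transcribed only when a tetracycline-controlled transactivator and doxycycline are present. The record describes the system as Tet-ON, and no transactivator is encoded on this plasmid, so it must be supplied separately. The HAND2 coding sequence sits between attB1 and attB2, and the annotation tool labels it a fragment. A V5 tag lies downstream of attB2, but the record does not say whether it is fused in frame. A WPRE enhances transcript expression, and a truncated 3' LTR and a bGH poly(A) signal complete the unit.

The associated work used transcription factor combinations for direct reprogramming toward a human cardiomyocyte-like state. The sequenced record is 9,151 nt against a listed size of 9,241 bp. The depositor comments also contain small inconsistencies: they mention HEY2 where HAND2 is evidently meant and give a different identifier for the backbone.
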