Addgene plasmid #170690: tetO-HAND2
Purpose: doxycycline-inducible overexpression of HAND2
Depositing lab: Paul Burridge. Depositing organization: Northwestern University. Publication: A novel transcription factor combination for direct reprogramming to a spontaneously contracting human cardiomyocyte-like state. Romero-Tejeda M, Fonoudi H, Weddle CJ, DeKeyser JM, Lenny B, Fetterman KA, Magdy T, Sapkota Y, Epting C, Burridge PW. J Mol Cell Cardiol. 2023 Jul 6:S0022-2828(23)00106-2. doi: 10.1016/j.yjmcc.2023.06.005. PubMed 37421991.
Backbone
  Vector backbone: FU-tetO-Gateway
  Backbone manufacturer: addgene plasmid #43914
  Backbone size w/o insert (bp): 8600
  Total vector size (bp): 9241
  Modifications to backbone: HAND2 ORF added to plasmid using Gateway cloning
  Vector type: Mammalian Expression, Lentiviral ; Doxycycline Inducible
Growth in bacteria
  Bacterial resistance: Ampicillin, 100 μg/mL
  Growth temperature: 30°C
  Growth strain: NEB Stable
  Copy number: Low Copy
Gene/Insert
  Gene/Insert name: HAND2 (alt names: heart and neural crest derivatives expressed 2; DHAND2; Hed)
  Species: H. sapiens (human)
  GenBank ID: BC101406
  Entrez Gene: HAND2 (a.k.a. DHAND2, Hed, Thing2, bHLHa26, dHand)
  Promoter: TRE promoter, Tet-ON
  Cloning method: Gateway Cloning
  Sequencing primers: 5′ LNCX; T7
Resource information
  A portion of this plasmid was derived from a plasmid made by: pCR-BluntII-TOPO-HAND2 obtained from Dharmacon (catalog ID: MHS6278-211689426)
Terms and licenses: Academic/Nonprofit Terms; Industry Terms: Not Available to Industry
Depositor comments: This plasmid was generated using Gateway cloning. attB sites were added to HEY2 via PCR reaction using pCR-BluntII-TOPO-HAND2 as a template. Resulting fragements were recombined with pDONR221 to generate an entry clone. LR reaction was performed using the destination vector FU-tetO-Gateway (Addgene Plasmid #19778).
How to cite: tetO-HAND2 was a gift from Paul Burridge (Addgene plasmid # 170690 ; http://n2t.net/addgene:170690 ; RRID:Addgene_170690)
